Addgene plasmid #54800: mCardinal-pBAD
Purpose: (Empty Backbone) Localization: Protein Expression Vector , Excitation: 604, Emission: 659
Depositing lab: Michael Davidson. Depositing organization: Florida State University, Tallahassee. Publication: Non-invasive intravital imaging of cellular differentiation with a bright red-excitable fluorescent protein. Chu J, Haynes RD, Corbel SY, Li P, Gonzalez-Gonzalez E, Burg JS, Ataie NJ, Lam AJ, Cranfill PJ, Baird MA, Davidson MW, Ng HL, Garcia KC, Contag CH, Shen K, Blau HM, Lin MZ. Nat Methods. 2014 Mar 16. doi: 10.1038/nmeth.2888. PubMed 24633408.
Backbone
  Vector backbone: mCardinal-pBAD
  Backbone size (bp): 4800
  Vector type: Bacterial Expression
  Tag / fusion protein: mCardinal (C terminal on backbone); 6xHis (N terminal on backbone)
Growth in bacteria
  Bacterial resistance: Ampicillin, 100 μg/mL
  Growth temperature: 37°C
  Growth strain: DH5alpha
  Copy number: High Copy
Gene/Insert
  Gene/Insert name: None
  Tag / fusion protein: mCardinal (C terminal on backbone); 6xHis (N terminal on backbone)
  Cloning method: Unknown
  Sequencing primers: 5′ pBAD-Fwd; 3′ pBAD-rev
Terms and licenses: Academic/Nonprofit Terms; Industry Terms
Depositor comments: Contains 6x-Histidine tag for protein purification. Excitation = 604; Emission = 659
How to cite: mCardinal-pBAD was a gift from Michael Davidson (Addgene plasmid # 54800 ; http://n2t.net/addgene:54800 ; RRID:Addgene_54800)
