[The description below was written by a language model from this plasmid's Addgene catalogue record and pLannotate feature annotations shown in this document.]
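Description:
mCardinal-pBAD is a bacterial expression plasmid of the pBAD family that produces the far-red fluorescent protein mCardinal in E. coli under arabinose control. It is catalogued as an empty backbone with no separate insert, because the fluorescent protein is treated as part of the vector. The catalogue gives a backbone size of about 4.8 kb, whereas the sequenced record behind the feature table is 5,444 nt; the annotation appears to cover the whole circular plasmid, so the catalogue figure is probably approximate. The plasmid replicates from a high-copy ColE1/pMB1-type origin and is selected with ampicillin through the bla gene and its own promoter. An M13 phage origin is also present. The bom site and the fragments of rop, the tetracycline resistance gene and the tet promoter are non-functional remnants of a pBR322-derived lineage.

The expression unit begins with the araBAD promoter, and the regulator gene araC is transcribed divergently from it. This arrangement keeps transcription repressed without L-arabinose and allows tunable induction when the sugar is added. Downstream lie a phage T7 gene 10 ribosome binding site and a short N-terminal leader, followed by the mCardinal coding sequence. The leader contains a histidine tag (annotated as a partial match to a composite tag) and the T7 gene 10 leader peptide, which aids translation. The rrnB region, including a 5S rRNA segment and the T1 and T2 terminators, ends transcription.

mCardinal is derived from mNeptune and has excitation and emission maxima recorded at 604 and 659 nm. The construct is suited to inducible production and His-tag affinity purification of the protein for characterisation. The record lists mCardinal as a C-terminal fusion partner, but it does not describe cloning sites for adding other sequences.
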