Features (pLannotate 1.2.2; 17 found; start..end, strand, type, name):
      1..23      +  RBS            RBS: efficient ribosome binding site from bacteriophage T7 gene 10 (Olins and Rangwala, 1989)
     43..63      +  CDS            capTEV™ (fragment): composite tag for in vivo biotinylation, TEV protease cleavage, and 6xHis tagging
     64..96      +  CDS            T7 tag (gene 10 leader): leader peptide from bacteriophage T7 gene 10 promotes efficient translation in E. coli
    136..870     +  CDS            mCardinal (sequence partly withheld): far-red fluorescent protein derived from mNeptune, with further red-shifted spectra
    967..1082    +  ncRNA          5S rRNA: Accession: RF00001 - 5S ribosomal RNA
   1086..1172    +  terminator     rrnB T1 terminator: Escherichia coli rrnB; transcription terminator T1 from the E. coli rrnB gene
   1264..1291    +  terminator     rrnB T2 terminator: transcription terminator T2 from the E. coli rrnB gene
   1310..1401    +  promoter       AmpR promoter: bla
   1402..2262    +  CDS            AmpR: β-lactamase; bla; confers resistance to ampicillin, carbenicillin, and related antibiotics
   2304..2684    +  rep_origin     M13 ori (sequence partly withheld): M13 bacteriophage origin of replication; arrow indicates direction of (+) strand synthesis
   2870..3458    +  rep_origin     ori: high-copy-number ColE1/pMB1/pBR322/pUC origin of replication
   3644..3784    -  misc_feature   bom: basis of mobility region from pBR322
   3886..3925    -  CDS            rop (fragment): Rop protein, which maintains plasmids at low copy number; rop
   3926..4111    -  CDS            TcR (fragment): tetracycline efflux protein; tet; confers resistance to tetracycline
   4121..4139    +  promoter       tet promoter (fragment): E. coli promoter for tetracycline efflux protein gene
   4229..5107    -  CDS            araC: L-arabinose regulatory protein; araC
   5134..5418    +  promoter       araBAD promoter: araBAD; promoter of the L-arabinose operon of E. coli; the araC regulatory gene is transcribed in the opposite direction (Guzman et al., 1995)
>Addgene plasmid #54800 | mCardinal-pBAD | addgene full sequence | sequence record 351305 | Addgene NGS Result
TTTGTTTAACTTTAAGAAGGAGATATACATATGCGGGGTTCTCATCATCATCATCATCATGGTATGGCTA
GCATGACTGGTGGACAGCAAATGGGTCGGGATCTGTACGAGAACCTGTACTTCCAGGGCTCGAGC
[732 nt withheld, positions 136-867]
TAAGAATTCGAAGCTTGGCTGTTTTGGCGGATGAGAGAAGATTTTCAGCCTGATACAGATTAAATCAGAA
CGCAGAAGCGGTCTGATAAAACAGAATTTGCCTGGCGGCAGTAGCGCGGTGGTCCCACCTGACCCCATGC
CGAACTCAGAAGTGAAACGCCGTAGCGCCGATGGTAGTGTGGGGTCTCCCCATGCGAGAGTAGGGAACTG
CCAGGCATCAAATAAAACGAAAGGCTCAGTCGAAAGACTGGGCCTTTCGTTTTATCTGTTGTTTGTCGGT
GAACGCTCTCCTGAGTAGGACAAATCCGCCGGGAGCGGATTTGAACGTTGCGAAGCAACGGCCCGGAGGG
TGGCGGGCAGGACGCCCGCCATAAACTGCCAGGCATCAAATTAAGCAGAAGGCCATCCTGACGGATGGCC
TTTTTGCGTTTCTACAAACTCTTTTGTTTATTTTTCTAAATACATTCAAATATGTATCCGCTCATGAGAC
AATAACCCTGATAAATGCTTCAATAATATTGAAAAAGGAAGAGTATGAGTATTCAACATTTCCGTGTCGC
CCTTATTCCCTTTTTTGCGGCATTTTGCCTTCCTGTTTTTGCTCACCCAGAAACGCTGGTGAAAGTAAAA
GATGCTGAAGATCAGTTGGGTGCACGAGTGGGTTACATCGAACTGGATCTCAACAGCGGTAAGATCCTTG
AGAGTTTTCGCCCCGAAGAACGTTTTCCAATGATGAGCACTTTTAAAGTTCTGCTATGTGGCGCGGTATT
ATCCCGTGTTGACGCCGGGCAAGAGCAACTCGGTCGCCGCATACACTATTCTCAGAATGACTTGGTTGAG
TACTCACCAGTCACAGAAAAGCATCTTACGGATGGCATGACAGTAAGAGAATTATGCAGTGCTGCCATAA
CCATGAGTGATAACACTGCGGCCAACTTACTTCTGACAACGATCGGAGGACCGAAGGAGCTAACCGCTTT
TTTGCACAACATGGGGGATCATGTAACTCGCCTTGATCGTTGGGAACCGGAGCTGAATGAAGCCATACCA
AACGACGAGCGTGACACCACGATGCCTGCAGCAATGGCAACAACGTTGCGCAAACTATTAACTGGCGAAC
TACTTACTCTAGCTTCCCGGCAACAATTAATAGACTGGATGGAGGCGGATAAAGTTGCAGGACCACTTCT
GCGCTCGGCCCTTCCGGCTGGCTGGTTTATTGCTGATAAATCTGGAGCCGGTGAGCGTGGGTCTCGCGGT
ATCATTGCAGCACTGGGGCCAGATGGTAAGCCCTCCCGTATCGTAGTTATCTACACGACGGGGAGTCAGG
CAACTATGGATGAACGAAATAGACAGATCGCTGAGATAGGTGCCTCACTGATTAAGCATTGGTAACTGTC
AGACCAAGTTTACTCATATATACTTTAGATTGATT
[125 nt withheld, positions 2303-2427]
C
[141 nt withheld, positions 2429-2569]
CCTTTGACGTTGGAGTCCACGTTCTTT
[37 nt withheld, positions 2597-2633]
ACCCTATCTCGGGCTATTCTTTTGATTTATAAGGGATTTTGCCGATTTCGGCCTATTGGTTAAAAAATGA
GCTGATTTAACAAAAATTTAACGCGAATTTTAACAAAATATTAACGTTTACAATTTAAAAGGATCTAGGT
GAAGATCCTTTTTGATAATCTCATGACCAAAATCCCTTAACGTGAGTTTTCGTTCCACTGAGCGTCAGAC
CCCGTAGAAAAGATCAAAGGATCTTCTTGAGATCCTTTTTTTCTGCGCGTAATCTGCTGCTTGCAAACAA
AAAAACCACCGCTACCAGCGGTGGTTTGTTTGCCGGATCAAGAGCTACCAACTCTTTTTCCGAAGGTAAC
TGGCTTCAGCAGAGCGCAGATACCAAATACTGTCCTTCTAGTGTAGCCGTAGTTAGGCCACCACTTCAAG
AACTCTGTAGCACCGCCTACATACCTCGCTCTGCTAATCCTGTTACCAGTGGCTGCTGCCAGTGGCGATA
AGTCGTGTCTTACCGGGTTGGACTCAAGACGATAGTTACCGGATAAGGCGCAGCGGTCGGGCTGAACGGG
GGGTTCGTGCACACAGCCCAGCTTGGAGCGAACGACCTACACCGAACTGAGATACCTACAGCGTGAGCTA
TGAGAAAGCGCCACGCTTCCCGAAGGGAGAAAGGCGGACAGGTATCCGGTAAGCGGCAGGGTCGGAACAG
GAGAGCGCACGAGGGAGCTTCCAGGGGGAAACGCCTGGTATCTTTATAGTCCTGTCGGGTTTCGCCACCT
CTGACTTGAGCGTCGATTTTTGTGATGCTCGTCAGGGGGGCGGAGCCTATGGAAAAACGCCAGCAACGCG
GCCTTTTTACGGTTCCTGGCCTTTTGCTGGCCTTTTGCTCACATGTTCTTTCCTGCGTTATCCCCTGATT
CTGTGGATAACCGTATTACCGCCTTTGAGTGAGCTGATACCGCTCGCCGCAGCCGAACGACCGAGCGCAG
CGAGTCAGTGAGCGAGGAAGCGGAAGAGCGCCTGATGCGGTATTTTCTCCTTACGCATCTGTGCGGTATT
TCACACCGCATCTGGTGCACTCTCAGTACAATCTGCTCTGATGCCGCATAGTTAAGCCAGTATACACTCC
GCTATCGCTACGTGACTGGGTCATGGCTGCGCCCCGACACCCGCCAACACCCGCTGACGCGCCCTGACGG
GCTTGTCTGCTCCCGGCATCCGCTTACAGACAAGCTGTGACCGTCTCCGGGAGCTGCATGTGTCAGAGGT
TTTCACCGTCATCACCGAAACGCGCGAGGCAGAAGGAGATGGCGCCCAACAGTCCCCCGGCCACGGGGCC
TGCCACCATACCCACGCCGAAACAAGCGCTCATGAGCCCGAAGTGGCGAGCCCGATCTTCCCCATCGGTG
ATGTCGGCGATATAGGCGCCAGCAACCGCACCTGTGGCGCCGGTGATGCCGGCCACGATGCGTCCGGCGT
AGAGGATCTGCTCATGTTTGACAGCTTATCATCGATGCATAATGTGCCTGTCAAATGGACGAAGCAGGGA
TTCTGCAAACCCTATGCTACTCCGTCAAGCCGTCAATTGTCTGATTCGTTACCAATTATGACAACTTGAC
GGCTACATCATTCACTTTTTCTTCACAACCGGCACGGAACTCGCTCGGGCTGGCCCCGGTGCATTTTTTA
AATACCCGCGAGAAATAGAGTTGATCGTCAAAACCAACATTGCGACCGACGGTGGCGATAGGCATCCGGG
TGGTGCTCAAAAGCAGCTTCGCCTGGCTGATACGTTGGTCCTCGCGCCAGCTTAAGACGCTAATCCCTAA
CTGCTGGCGGAAAAGATGTGACAGACGCGACGGCGACAAGCAAACATGCTGTGCGACGCTGGCGATATCA
AAATTGCTGTCTGCCAGGTGATCGCTGATGTACTGACAAGCCTCGCGTACCCGATTATCCATCGGTGGAT
GGAGCGACTCGTTAATCGCTTCCATGCGCCGCAGTAACAATTGCTCAAGCAGATTTATCGCCAGCAGCTC
CGAATAGCGCCCTTCCCCTTGCCCGGCGTTAATGATTTGCCCAAACAGGTCGCTGAAATGCGGCTGGTGC
GCTTCATCCGGGCGAAAGAACCCCGTATTGGCAAATATTGACGGCCAGTTAAGCCATTCATGCCAGTAGG
CGCGCGGACGAAAGTAAACCCACTGGTGATACCATTCGCGAGCCTCCGGATGACGACCGTAGTGATGAAT
CTCTCCTGGCGGGAACAGCAAAATATCACCCGGTCGGCAAACAAATTCTCGTCCCTGATTTTTCACCACC
CCCTGACCGCGAATGGTGAGATTGAGAATATAACCTTTCATTCCCAGCGGTCGGTCGATAAAAAAATCGA
GATAACCGTTGGCCTCAATCGGCGTTAAACCCGCCACCAGATGGGCATTAAACGAGTATCCCGGCAGCAG
GGGATCATTTTGCGCTTCAGCCATACTTTTCATACTCCCGCCATTCAGAGAAGAAACCAATTGTCCATAT
TGCATCAGACATTGCCGTCACTGCGTCTTTTACTGGCTCTTCTCGCTAACCAAACCGGTAACCCCGCTTA
TTAAAAGCATTCTGTAACAAAGCGGGACCAAAGCCATGACAAAAACGCGTAACAAAAGTGTCTATAATCA
CGGCAGAAAAGTCCACATTGATTATTTGCACGGCGTCACACTTTGCTATGCCATAGCATTTTTATCCATA
AGATTAGCGGATACTACCTGACGCTTTTTATCGCAACTCTCTACTGTTTCTCCATACCCGTTTTTTTGGG
CTAGAAATAAT
