>Addgene plasmid #54800 | mCardinal-pBAD | addgene partial sequence | sequence record 93475 | pBAD-F 5'-ATGCCATAGCATTTTTATCC-3'
TCGCAACTCTCTACTGTTTCTCCATACCCGTTTTTTTGGGCTAGAAATAATTTTGTTTAACTTTAAGAAG
GAGATATACATATGCGGGGTTCTCATCATCATCATCATCATGGTATGGCTAGCATGACTGGTGGACAGCA
AATGGGTCGGGATCTGTACGAGAACCTGTACTTCCAGGGCTCGAGC
[685 nt withheld, positions 187-871]
