>Addgene plasmid #54800 | mCardinal-pBAD | addgene partial sequence | sequence record 94295 | pBAD-R 5'-GATTTAATCTGTATCAGG-3'
ACAGCCAAGCTTCGAATTCTTA
[732 nt withheld, positions 23-754]
GCTCGAGCCCTGGAAGTACAGGTTCTCGTACAGATCCCGACCCATTTGCTGTCCACCAGTCATGCTAGCC
ATACCATGATGATGATGATGATGAGAACCC
